>Addgene plasmid #82544 | pCAG-Venus-MDGA2 | depositor full sequence | sequence record 156678 | pCAG-Venus-MDGA2 sequence 7889 bps
GTCGACATTGATTATTGACTAGTTATTAATAGTAATCAATTACGGGGTCATTAGTTCATAGCCCATATAT
GGAGTTCCGCGTTACATAACTTACGGTAAATGGCCCGCCTGGCTGACCGCCCAACGACCCCCGCCCATTG
ACGTCAATAATGACGTATGTTCCCATAGTAACGCCAATAGGGACTTTCCATTGACGTCAATGGGTGGACT
ATTTACGGTAAACTGCCCACTTGGCAGTACATCAAGTGTATCATATGCCAAGTACGCCCCCTATTGACGT
CAATGACGGTAAATGGCCCGCCTGGCATTATGCCCAGTACATGACCTTATGGGACTTTCCTACTTGGCAG
TACATCTACGTATTAGTCATCGCTATTACCATGGGTCGAGGTGAGCCCCACGTTCTGCTTCACTCTCCCC
ATCTCCCCCCCCTCCCCACCCCCAATTTTGTATTTATTTATTTTTTAATTATTTTGTGCAGCGATGGGGG
CGGGGGGGGGGGGGGCGCGCGCCAGGCGGGGCGGGGCGGGGCGAGGGGCGGGGCGGGGCGAGGCGGAGAG
GTGCGGCGGCAGCCAATCAGAGCGGCGCGCTCCGAAAGTTTCCTTTTATGGCGAGGCGGCGGCGGCGGCG
GCCCTATAAAAAGCGAAGCGCGCGGCGGGCGGGAGTCGCTGCGTTGCCTTCGCCCCGTGCCCCGCTCCGC
GCCGCCTCGCGCCGCCCGCCCCGGCTCTGACTGACCGCGTTACTCCCACAGGTGAGCGGGCGGGACGGCC
CTTCTCCTCCGGGCTGTAATTAGCGCTTGGTTTAATGACGGCTCGTTTCTTTTCTGTGGCTGCGTGAAAG
CCTTAAAGGGCTCCGGGAGGGCCCTTTGTGCGGGGGGGAGCGGCTCGGGGGGTGCGTGCGTGTGTGTGTG
CGTGGGGAGCGCCGCGTGCGGCCCGCGCTGCCCGGCGGCTGTGAGCGCTGCGGGCGCGGCGCGGGGCTTT
GTGCGCTCCGCGTGTGCGCGAGGGGAGCGCGGCCGGGGGCGGTGCCCCGCGGTGCGGGGGGGCTGCGAGG
GGAACAAAGGCTGCGTGCGGGGTGTGTGCGTGGGGGGGTGAGCAGGGGGTGTGGGCGCGGCGGTCGGGCT
GTAACCCCCCCCTGCACCCCCCTCCCCGAGTTGCTGAGCACGGCCCGGCTTCGGGTGCGGGGCTCCGTGC
GGGGCGTGGCGCGGGGCTCGCCGTGCCGGGCGGGGGGTGGCGGCAGGTGGGGGTGCCGGGCGGGGCGGGG
CCGCCTCGGGCCGGGGAGGGCTCGGGGGAGGGGCGCGGCGGCCCCGGAGCGCCGGCGGCTGTCGAGGCGC
GGCGAGCCGCAGCCATTGCCTTTTATGGTAATCGTGCGAGAGGGCGCAGGGACTTCCTTTGTCCCAAATC
TGGCGGAGCCGAAATCTGGGAGGCGCCGCCGCACCCCCTCTAGCGGGCGCGGGCGAAGCGGTGCGGCGCC
GGCAGGAAGGAAATGGGCGGGGAGGGCCTTCGTGCGTCGCCGCGCCGCCGTCCCCTTCTCCATCTCCAGC
CTCGGGGCTGCCGCAGGGGGACGGCTGCCTTCGGGGGGGACGGGGCAGGGCGGGGTTCGGCTTCTGGCGT
GTGACCGGCGGCTCTAGAGCCTCTGCTAACCATGTTCATGCCTTCTTCTTTTTCCTACAGCTCCTGGGCA
ACGTGCTGGTTATTGTGCTGTCTCATCATTTTGGCAAAGAATTCCGCCACCATGGATTTCCTGCTGCTCG
GTCTCTGTCTATACTGGCTGCTGAGGAGGCCCTCGGGGGTGGTCTTGTGTCTGCTGGGGGCCTGCTTTCA
GATGCTGCCCGCCGCTAGCATGGTGAGCAAGGGCGAGGAGCTGTTCACCGGGGTGGTGCCCATCCTGGTC
GAGCTGGACGGCGACGTAAACGGCCACAAGTTCAGCGTGTCCGGCGAGGGCGAGGGCGATGCCACCTACG
GCAAGCTGACCCTGAAGCTGATCTGCACCACCGGCAAGCTGCCCGTGCCCTGGCCCACCCTCGTGACCAC
CCTGGGCTACGGCCTGCAGTGCTTCGCCCGCTACCCCGACCACATGAAGCAGCACGACTTCTTCAAGTCC
GCCATGCCCGAAGGCTACGTCCAGGAGCGCACCATCTTCTTCAAGGACGACGGCAACTACAAGACCCGCG
CCGAGGTGAAGTTCGAGGGCGACACCCTGGTGAACCGCATCGAGCTGAAGGGCATCGACTTCAAGGAGGA
CGGCAACATCCTGGGGCACAAGCTGGAGTACAACTACAACAGCCACAACGTCTATATCACCGCCGACAAG
CAGAAGAACGGCATCAAGGCCAACTTCAAGATCCGCCACAACATCGAGGACGGCGGCGTGCAGCTCGCCG
ACCACTACCAGCAGAACACCCCCATCGGCGACGGCCCCGTGCTGCTGCCCGACAACCACTACCTGAGCTA
CCAGTCCGCCCTGAGCAAAGACCCCAACGAGAAGCGCGATCACATGGTCCTGCTGGAGTTCGTGACCGCC
GCCGGGATCACTCTCGGCATGGACGAGCTGTACAAGGGCTCGGGCTCGGGCACCGGTCCCCCGACGGTTC
GGATTGTGCACTCAGGATTGGCCTGTAATATAGAGGAGGAGCGCTACTCGGAAAGGGTCTATACCATCCG
GGAAGGAGAAACGCTAGAGTTGACCTGTCTGGTTACTGGACATCCACGCCCACAGATCAGGTGGACCAAA
ACAGCAGGAAGCGCCTCTGACAGATTCCAAGACTCAAGTGTCTTCAATGAGACTTTGAGGATTACAAGCA
TTCAGAGACACCAAGGAGGCCGATATTACTGTAAAGCAGAGAATGGCTTGGGGTCTCCAGCAATAAAGTC
GATCCGAGTGGATGTGTACTACTTGGATGATCCTGTAGTAACTGTTCATCAAAGTATAGGTGAAGCTAAA
GAACAATTTTACTATGAGAGAACAGTGTTCCTCCGATGTGTGGCCAATTCCAACCCCCCTGTGCGCTACA
GCTGGAGACGTGGCCAAGAGGTGTTGCTACAAGGATCAGACAAAGGAGTGGAGATTTACGAGCCCTTTTT
TACCCAGGGGGAAACAAAGATCTTAAAGCTAAAGAATCTCCGACCTCAGGACTATGCTAACTACAGCTGC
ATTGCTTCAGTGAGGAACGTGTGTAATATTCCAGACAAGATGGTGTCTTTTAGACTTTCCAATAAAACCG
CTTCTCCGTCAATTAAGCTCTTGGTGGATGACCCTATAGTTGTAAATCCTGGAGAGGCCATAACGTTAGT
GTGTGTTACAACAGGGGGAGAGCCTATGCCCTCTCTCACCTGGGTCAGGTCCTTCGGGACTCTGCCTGAA
AAGATTGTTTTGAATGGAGGGACATTGACCATACCTGCCATCACCTCTGATGATGCTGGGACTTACAGCT
GCATTGCCAATAATAATGTGGGAAACCCTGCAAAAAAGTCCACCAACATCATTGTGAGAGCATTAAAAAA
AGGACGATTTTGGATCACTCCTGATCCTTATCACAAAGATGACAACATCCAGATTGGGCGTGAGGTGAAA
ATATCTTGCCAAGTAGAAGCCGTTCCCTCTGAAGAGTTAACATTCAGTTGGTTTAAAAACGGCCGTCCAT
TAAGAAGTTCTGAGCGGATGGTTATTACACAGACTGACCCTGATGTGTCCCCCGGAACAACAAATTTGGA
TATCATTGATTTAAAATTCACGGACTTTGGGACTTACACATGCGTGGCCTCTCTGAAGGGAGGAGGAATA
TCTGATATCAGTATTGACGTTAACATTTCCAGCAGCACAGTTCCACCCAATCTGACTGTTCCACAGGAAA
AATCACCTTTGGTCACCAGAGAAGGGGACACAATAGAACTTCAGTGTCAAGTAACTGGGAAACCAAAACC
AATCATCCTTTGGTCTAGAGCAGATAAAGAAGTTGCAATGCCTGATGGGACAATGCAAATGGAGAGTTAT
GATGGGACCCTCAGGATTGTGAACGTGTCAAGGGAAATGTCTGGGATGTACAGATGCCAGACCAGTCAGT
ACAATGGATTCAACGTGAAGCCCAGAGAAGCCTTGGTGCAGCTCATCGTGCAGTATCCCCCAGCTGTGGA
ACCAGCATTCTTGGAAATCCGTCAAGGACAAGACAGAAGTGTGACCATGAGCTGTAGGGTTCTAAGAGCC
TATCCGATACGTGTGCTGACTTACGAATGGCGTCTGGGCAATAAATTATTACGGACCGGTCAGTTTGACT
CTCAGGAGTATACTGAGTACCCACTAAAGAGTCTTTCCAATGAAAACTATGGAGTTTATAACTGCAGCAT
CATTAATGAAGCTGGAGCAGGGAGATGCAGCTTTCTTGTGACAGGAAAAGCCTATGCCCCAGAGTTCTAC
TATGACACCTACAACCCTGTGTGGCAGAACCGACACCGAGTGTATTCTTACAGTCTGCAGTGGACACAAA
TGAATCCCGATGCAGTGGATCGGATTGTCGCATACCGTTTGGGTATTCGGCAGGCTGGACAGCAACGTTG
GTGGGAACAGGAGATTAAAATAAATGGGAATATTCAAAAGGGAGAACTAATTACATATAACTTGACTGAA
CTTATAAAACCAGAGGCCTATGAAGTCCGACTGACTCCTCTCACTAAATTTGGTGAAGGAGATTCAACAA
TTCGTGTAATTAAATATACGGCACCTGTAAATCCTCATTTGAGAGAATTTCACTGTGGATTTGAAGATGG
TAATATATGCTTATTCACCCAAGATGATACAGATAACTTTGACTGGACAAAGCAAAGTACTGCAACAAGA
AATACAAAATACACCCCTAACACAGGTCCCAATGCAGATCGGAGTGGTTCCAAAGAAGGTTTTTATATGT
ACATCGAGACATCGCGACCCAGACTAGAAGGAGAAAAGGCTCGACTTCTCAGCCCTGTATTCAGCATAGC
TCCCAAAAATCCATATGGACCTACCAATAGTGCATATTGTTTCAGTTTCTTCTATCACATGTATGGGCAA
CATATAGGTGTTTTAAATGTATATCTACGTTTGAAAGGGCAGACGACAATAGAGAATCCTCTATGGTCTT
CGAGTGGGAACAAAGGACAACGATGGAATGAAGCTCATGTTAATATATATCCAATTACTTCATTTCAGTT
AATTTTTGAAGGCATTCGGGGTCCTGGGATAGAAGGTGACATCGCCATTGACGATGTGTCAATTGCAGAA
GGAGAATGTGCAAAACAAGACCTACCAACTAAGAATTCCGTGGATGGTGCTGTTGGGATCTTAGTTCATA
TATGGCTTTTTCCAGTTATCATCCTCATCTCGATCTTAAGCCCTCGAAGGTGAAAGCTTGGCGTAATCAT
GGTCATAGCTGTTTCCTGTGTGAAATTGTTATCCGCTCACAATTCCACACAACATACGAGCCGGAAGCAT
AAAGTGTAAAGCCTGGGGTGCCTAATGAGTGAGCTAACTCACATTAATTGCGTTGCGCTCACTGCCCGCT
TTCCAGTCGGGAAACCTGTCGTGCCAGCGGATCCGCATCTCAATTAGTCAGCAACCATAGTCCCGCCCCT
AACTCCGCCCATCCCGCCCCTAACTCCGCCCAGTTCCGCCCATTCTCCGCCCCATGGCTGACTAATTTTT
TTTATTTATGCAGAGGCCGAGGCCGCCTCGGCCTCTGAGCTATTCCAGAAGTAGTGAGGAGGCTTTTTTG
GAGGCCTAGGCTTTTGCAAAAAGCTAACTTGTTTATTGCAGCTTATAATGGTTACAAATAAAGCAATAGC
ATCACAAATTTCACAAATAAAGCATTTTTTTCACTGCATTCTAGTTGTGGTTTGTCCAAACTCATCAATG
TATCTTATCATGTCTGGATCCGCTGCATTAATGAATCGGCCAACGCGCGGGGAGAGGCGGTTTGCGTATT
GGGCGCTCTTCCGCTTCCTCGCTCACTGACTCGCTGCGCTCGGTCGTTCGGCTGCGGCGAGCGGTATCAG
CTCACTCAAAGGCGGTAATACGGTTATCCACAGAATCAGGGGATAACGCAGGAAAGAACATGTGAGCAAA
AGGCCAGCAAAAGGCCAGGAACCGTAAAAAGGCCGCGTTGCTGGCGTTTTTCCATAGGCTCCGCCCCCCT
GACGAGCATCACAAAAATCGACGCTCAAGTCAGAGGTGGCGAAACCCGACAGGACTATAAAGATACCAGG
CGTTTCCCCCTGGAAGCTCCCTCGTGCGCTCTCCTGTTCCGACCCTGCCGCTTACCGGATACCTGTCCGC
CTTTCTCCCTTCGGGAAGCGTGGCGCTTTCTCAATGCTCACGCTGTAGGTATCTCAGTTCGGTGTAGGTC
GTTCGCTCCAAGCTGGGCTGTGTGCACGAACCCCCCGTTCAGCCCGACCGCTGCGCCTTATCCGGTAACT
ATCGTCTTGAGTCCAACCCGGTAAGACACGACTTATCGCCACTGGCAGCAGCCACTGGTAACAGGATTAG
CAGAGCGAGGTATGTAGGCGGTGCTACAGAGTTCTTGAAGTGGTGGCCTAACTACGGCTACACTAGAAGG
ACAGTATTTGGTATCTGCGCTCTGCTGAAGCCAGTTACCTTCGGAAAAAGAGTTGGTAGCTCTTGATCCG
GCAAACAAACCACCGCTGGTAGCGGTGGTTTTTTTGTTTGCAAGCAGCAGATTACGCGCAGAAAAAAAGG
ATCTCAAGAAGATCCTTTGATCTTTTCTACGGGGTCTGACGCTCAGTGGAACGAAAACTCACGTTAAGGG
ATTTTGGTCATGAGATTATCAAAAAGGATCTTCACCTAGATCCTTTTAAATTAAAAATGAAGTTTTAAAT
CAATCTAAAGTATATATGAGTAAACTTGGTCTGACAGTTACCAATGCTTAATCAGTGAGGCACCTATCTC
AGCGATCTGTCTATTTCGTTCATCCATAGTTGCCTGACTCCCCGTCGTGTAGATAACTACGATACGGGAG
GGCTTACCATCTGGCCCCAGTGCTGCAATGATACCGCGAGACCCACGCTCACCGGCTCCAGATTTATCAG
CAATAAACCAGCCAGCCGGAAGGGCCGAGCGCAGAAGTGGTCCTGCAACTTTATCCGCCTCCATCCAGTC
TATTAATTGTTGCCGGGAAGCTAGAGTAAGTAGTTCGCCAGTTAATAGTTTGCGCAACGTTGTTGCCATT
GCTACAGGCATCGTGGTGTCACGCTCGTCGTTTGGTATGGCTTCATTCAGCTCCGGTTCCCAACGATCAA
GGCGAGTTACATGATCCCCCATGTTGTGCAAAAAAGCGGTTAGCTCCTTCGGTCCTCCGATCGTTGTCAG
AAGTAAGTTGGCCGCAGTGTTATCACTCATGGTTATGGCAGCACTGCATAATTCTCTTACTGTCATGCCA
TCCGTAAGATGCTTTTCTGTGACTGGTGAGTACTCAACCAAGTCATTCTGAGAATAGTGTATGCGGCGAC
CGAGTTGCTCTTGCCCGGCGTCAATACGGGATAATACCGCGCCACATAGCAGAACTTTAAAAGTGCTCAT
CATTGGAAAACGTTCTTCGGGGCGAAAACTCTCAAGGATCTTACCGCTGTTGAGATCCAGTTCGATGTAA
CCCACTCGTGCACCCAACTGATCTTCAGCATCTTTTACTTTCACCAGCGTTTCTGGGTGAGCAAAAACAG
GAAGGCAAAATGCCGCAAAAAAGGGAATAAGGGCGACACGGAAATGTTGAATACTCATACTCTTCCTTTT
TCAATATTATTGAAGCATTTATCAGGGTTATTGTCTCATGAGCGGATACATATTTGAATGTATTTAGAAA
AATAAACAAATAGGGGTTCCGCGCACATTTCCCCGAAAAGTGCCACCTG
Features (pLannotate 1.2.2; 18 found; start..end, strand, type, name):
      4..383     +  enhancer       CMV enhancer: human cytomegalovirus immediate early enhancer
    386..661     +  promoter       chicken β-actin promoter: No description available
    662..1670    +  intron         chimeric intron: chimera between introns from chicken β-actin and rabbit β-globin
   1668..1724    +  CDS            HBB (fragment): HBB_LEPEU - Experimental evidence at protein level: Swiss-Prot protein existence level 1. Involved in oxygen transport from the lung to the various peripheral tissues. From Lepus europaeus (European hare).
   1732..1836    +  CDS            LRRTM1 (fragment): LRRT1_HUMAN - Experimental evidence at transcript level: Swiss-Prot protein existence level 2. Exhibits strong synaptogenic activity, restricted to excitatory presynaptic differentiation, acting at both pre- and postsynaptic level. From Homo sapiens (Human).
   1840..2556    +  CDS            Venus: Venus is a basic (constitutively fluorescent) yellow fluorescent protein published in 2002, derived from Aequorea victoria. It is reported to be a rapidly-maturing weak dimer with moderate acid sensitivity.
   2560..5370    +  CDS            Mdga2: MDGA2_MOUSE - Also known as Mamdc1. Experimental evidence at protein level: Swiss-Prot protein existence level 1. May be involved in cell-cell interactions. From Mus musculus (Mouse).
   5416..5432    -  protein_bind   lac operator: The lac repressor binds to the lac operator to inhibit transcription in E. coli. This inhibition can be relieved by adding lactose or isopropyl-β-D-thiogalactopyranoside (IPTG). lac repressor encoded by lacI
   5440..5470    -  promoter       lac promoter: promoter for the E. coli lac operon
   5485..5506    -  protein_bind   CAP binding site: CAP binding activates transcription in the presence of cAMP. E. coli catabolite activator protein
   5519..5558    -  CDS            lacI (fragment): lac repressor; lacI; The lac repressor binds to the lac operator to inhibit transcription in E. coli. This inhibition can be relieved by adding lactose or isopropyl-β-D-thiogalactopyranoside (IPTG).
   5565..5587    +  promoter       SV40 promoter (fragment): SV40 enhancer and early promoter
   5611..5746    +  rep_origin     SV40 ori: SV40 origin of replication
   5766..5900    +  polyA_signal   SV40 poly(A) signal: SV40 polyadenylation signal
   5902..5956    -  CDS            lacI (fragment): lac repressor; lacI; The lac repressor binds to the lac operator to inhibit transcription in E. coli. This inhibition can be relieved by adding lactose or isopropyl-β-D-thiogalactopyranoside (IPTG).
   6139..6727    -  rep_origin     ori: high-copy-number ColE1/pMB1/pBR322/pUC origin of replication
   6898..7758    -  CDS            AmpR: β-lactamase; bla; confers resistance to ampicillin, carbenicillin, and related antibiotics
   7759..7863    -  promoter       AmpR promoter: bla
