[The description below was written by a language model from this plasmid's Addgene catalogue record and pLannotate feature annotations shown in this document.]
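Description:
pCAG-Venus-MDGA2 is a mammalian expression plasmid built on the pCAG backbone for overexpressing a fluorescently tagged form of rat MDGA2 (Mdga2, also known as Mamdc1) in neurons. It is propagated in E. coli as a high-copy plasmid through a ColE1/pUC-type origin and selected with ampicillin via the β-lactamase gene and its native promoter. No mammalian selection marker is annotated, which is consistent with transient transfection.

Expression is driven by the composite CAG promoter, annotated here as the human cytomegalovirus immediate-early enhancer, the chicken β-actin promoter and a chimeric chicken β-actin/rabbit β-globin intron. Together these give strong, broadly active transcription that works well in neurons. The open reading frame begins with a short segment matching the N-terminus of human LRRTM1, followed by Venus, a rapidly maturing yellow fluorescent protein, and then the MDGA2 coding sequence. The record does not explain the LRRTM1 piece, but its position suggests that it supplies a secretion signal peptide. That would place Venus at the mature N-terminus of this cell-surface protein. The annotation tool matched the MDGA2 region to the mouse protein, whereas the catalogue lists the species as rat. The catalogue's insert and backbone sizes also do not add up to the stated total size.

Downstream of the insert lie remnants of lac regulatory sequences, a partial SV40 promoter with the SV40 origin, and an SV40 polyadenylation signal, which is the only poly(A) element annotated. The associated work concerns proteomic mapping of synaptic clefts, so a likely use is to visualise MDGA2 localisation or test its effects in cultured neurons.
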