Addgene plasmid #82544: pCAG-Venus-MDGA2
Purpose: Overexpression vector for Venus-MDGA2 in neurons
Depositing lab: Alice Ting. Publication: Proteomic Analysis of Unbounded Cellular Compartments: Synaptic Clefts. Loh KH, Stawski PS, Draycott AS, Udeshi ND, Lehrman EK, Wilton DK, Svinkina T, Deerinck TJ, Ellisman MH, Stevens B, Carr SA, Ting AY. Cell. 2016 Aug 25;166(5):1295-1307.e21. doi: 10.1016/j.cell.2016.07.041. PubMed 27565350.
Backbone
  Vector backbone: pCAG
  Backbone size w/o insert (bp): 5093
  Total vector size (bp): 7889
  Vector type: Mammalian Expression
Growth in bacteria
  Bacterial resistance: Ampicillin, 100 μg/mL
  Growth temperature: 37°C
  Growth strain: DH5alpha
  Copy number: High Copy
Gene/Insert
  Gene/Insert name: MDGA2
  Species: R. norvegicus (rat)
  Insert size (bp): 4192
  Entrez Gene: Mdga2 (a.k.a. Mamdc1)
  Promoter: chicken beta actin
  Tag / fusion protein: Venus fluorescent protein (N terminal on insert)
  Cloning method: Gibson Cloning
  Sequencing primers: 5′ GCGCCGCCGTCCCCTTCTCCATCTC; 3′ CCGGCTCGTATGTTGTGTGGAATTG
Terms and licenses: Academic/Nonprofit Terms; Industry Terms: Not Available to Industry
How to cite: pCAG-Venus-MDGA2 was a gift from Alice Ting (Addgene plasmid # 82544 ; http://n2t.net/addgene:82544 ; RRID:Addgene_82544)
