>Addgene plasmid #82544 | pCAG-Venus-MDGA2 | addgene partial sequence | sequence record 160245 | EXFP-R 5'-GTCTTGTAGTTGCCGTCGTC-3'
GACGTAGCCTTCGGGCATGGCGGACTTGAAGAAGTCGTGCTGCTTCATGTGGTCGGGGTAGCGGGCGAAG
CACTGCAGGCCGTAGCCCAGGGTGGTCACGAGGGTGGGCCAGGGCACGGGCAGCTTGCCGGTGGTGCAGA
TCAGCTTCAGGGTCAGCTTGCCGTAGGTGGCATCGCCCTCGCCCTCGCCGGACACGCTGAACTTGTGGCC
GTTTACGTCGCCGTCCAGCTCGACCAGGATGGGCACCACCCCGGTGAACAGCTCCTCGCCCTTGCTCACC
ATGCTAGCGGCGGGCAGCATCTGAAAGCAGGCCCCCAGCAGACACAAGACCACCCCCGAGGGCCTCCTCA
GCAGCCAGTATAGACAGAGACCGAGCAGCAGGAAATCCATGGTGGCGGAATTCTTTGCCAAAATGATGAG
ACAGCACAATAACCAGCACGTTGCCCAGGAGCTGTAGGAAAAAGAAGAAGGCATGAACATGGTTAGCAGA
GGCTCTAGAGCCGCCGGTCACACGCCAGAAGCCGAACCCCGCCCTGCCCCGTCCCCCCCGAAGGCAGCCG
TCCCCCCGCGGACAGCCCCGAGGCTGGAGAGGGAGAAGGGGACGGCGGCGCGGCGACGCACGAAGGCCCT
CCCCGCCCATTTCCTTCCTGCCGGCGCCGCACCGCTTCGCCC
