>Addgene plasmid #82544 | pCAG-Venus-MDGA2 | addgene partial sequence | sequence record 160246 | EGFP-C 5'-CATGGTCCTGCTGGAGTTCGTG-3'
CGGCATGGACGAGCTGTACAAGGGCTCGGGCTCGGGCACCGGTCCCCCGACGGTTCGGATTGTGCACTCA
GGATTGGCCTGTAATATAGAGGAGGAGCGCTACTCGGAAAGGGTCTATACCATCCGGGAAGGAGAAACGC
TAGAGTTGACCTGTCTGGTTACTGGACATCCACGCCCACAGATCAGGTGGACCAAAACAGCAGGAAGCGC
CTCTGACAGATTCCAAGACTCAAGTGTCTTCAATGAGACTTTGAGGATTACAAGCATTCAGAGACACCAA
GGAGGCCGATATTACTGTAAAGCAGAGAATGGCTTGGGGTCTCCAGCAATAAAGTCGATCCGAGTGGATG
TGTACTACTTGGATGATCCTGTAGTAACTGTTCATCAAAGTATAGGTGAAGCTAAAGAACAATTTTACTA
TGAGAGAACAGTGTTCCTCCGATGTGTGGCCAATTCCAACCCCCCTGTGCGCTACAGCTGGAGACGTGGC
CAAGAGGTGTTGCTACAAGGATCAGACAAAGGAGTGGAGATTTACGAGCCCTTTTTTACCCAGGGGGAAA
CAAAGATCTTAAAGCTAAAGAATCTCCGACCTCAGGACTATGCTAACTACAGCTGCATTGCTTCAGTGAG
GAACGTGTGTAATATTCCAGACAAGATGGTGTCTTTTAGACTTTCCAATAAAACCGCTTCTCCGTCAATT
AAGCTCTTGGTGGATGACCCTATAGTTGTAAATCCTGGAGAGGCCATAACGTTAGTGTGTGTTACAACAG
GGGGAGAGCCTATGCCCTCTCTCACCTG
