>Addgene plasmid #82544 | pCAG-Venus-MDGA2 | addgene partial sequence | sequence record 165570 | CAG_enh-R 5'-AACGCCAATAGGGACTTTCC-3'
GCCCACTTGGCAGTACATCAAGTGTATCATATGCCAAGTACGCCCCCTATTGACGTCAATGACGGTAAAT
GGCCCGCCTGGCATTATGCCCAGTACATGACCTTATGGGACTTTCCTACTTGGCAGTACATCTACGTATT
AGTCATCGCTATTACCATGGTCGAGGTGAGCCCCACGTTCTGCTTCACTCTCCCCATCTCCCCCCCCTCC
CCACCCCCAATTTT
